>Addgene plasmid #41834 | GoldyTALEN-cdh5 TAL2 | addgene partial sequence | sequence record 57147 | TAL_F1 5'-ttggcgtcggcaaacagtgg-3'
CGGGGGAGTTGAGAGGTCCGCCGTTACAGTTGGACACAGGCCAACTTGTGAAGATTGCAAAACGTGGCGG
CGTGACCGCAATGGAGGCAGTGCATGCATCGCGCAATGCACTGACGGGTGCCCCCCTGAACCTGACCCCG
GACCAAGTGGTGGCTATCGCCAGCAACATTGGCGGCAAGCAAGCGCTCGAAACGGTGCAGCGGCTGTTGC
CGGTGCTGTGCCAGGACCATGGCCTGACTCCGGACCAAGTGGTGGCTATCGCCAGCCACGATGGCGGCAA
GCAAGCGCTCGAAACGGTGCAGCGGCTGTTGCCGGTGCTGTGCCAGGACCATGGCCTGACCCCGGACCAA
GTGGTGGCTATCGCCAGCAACATTGGCGGCAAGCAAGCGCTCGAAACGGTGCAGCGGCTGTTGCCGGTGC
TGTGCCAGGACCATGGCCTGACCCCGGACCAAGTGGTGGCTATCGCCAGCAACATTGGCGGCAAGCAAGC
GCTCGAAACGGTGCAGCGGCTGTTGCCGGTGCTGTGCCAGGACCATGGCCTGACCCCGGACCAAGTGGTG
GCTATCGCCAGCAACATTGGCGGCAAGCAAGCGCTCGAAACGGTGCAGCGGCTGTTGCCGGTGCTGTGCC
AGGACCATGGCCTGACCCCGGACCAAGTGGTGGCTATCGCCAGCAACGGTGGCGGCAAGCAAGCGCTCGA
AACGGTGCAGCGGCTGTTGCCGGTGCTGTGCCAGGACCATGGCCTGACCCCGGACCAAGTGGTGGCTATC
GCCAGCAACAATGGCGGCAAGCAAGCGCTCGAAACGGTGCAGCGGCTGTTGCCGGTGCTGTGCCA
