[The description below was written by a language model from this plasmid's Addgene catalogue record.]
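Description:
GoldyTALEN-cdh5 TAL2 is one member of a TALEN pair designed to cut the zebrafish (D. rerio) cadherin 5 gene, cdh5. It is built in the RCIscript-GoldyTALEN backbone, catalogued as a cloning vector, with a backbone of 4651 bp and a total size of 5841 bp. The roughly 1.2 kb difference is consistent with a custom TAL effector repeat array rather than the cdh5 coding sequence, so the "insert" field appears to name the genomic target rather than a cloned cDNA. The plasmid is propagated in E. coli under ampicillin selection. The record does not state the origin of replication, copy number, or the promoter driving the TALEN, and no feature table is provided.

TALENs work as dimers. Each monomer joins a programmable DNA-binding repeat array to a FokI nuclease domain, and two monomers bound on opposite strands across a short spacer bring the nuclease domains together to make a double-strand break. The depositor notes describe a left and a right recognition site in cdh5 separated by a 16-bp spacer that contains a HincII restriction site. Such a site is commonly used to detect editing, since imprecise repair of the break destroys it and can be scored by loss of digestion of a PCR amplicon. The record does not say explicitly which half-site TAL2 recognises, and it points to a companion plasmid as the partner needed for cleavage. The associated publication concerns high-efficiency in vivo genome editing with the GoldyTALEN scaffold, so this construct's intended use is targeted mutagenesis of cdh5 in zebrafish together with that partner.
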