Addgene plasmid #41834: GoldyTALEN-cdh5 TAL2
Depositing lab: Jeffrey Essner. Depositing organization: Iowa State University. Publication: In vivo genome editing using a high-efficiency TALEN system. Bedell VM, Wang Y, Campbell JM, Poshusta TL, Starker CG, Krug RG 2nd, Tan W, Penheiter SG, Ma AC, Leung AY, Fahrenkrug SC, Carlson DF, Voytas DF, Clark KJ, Essner JJ, Ekker SC. Nature. 2012 Nov 1;491(7422):114-8. doi: 10.1038/nature11537. Epub 2012 Sep 23. PubMed 23000899.
Backbone
  Vector backbone: RCIscript-GoldyTALEN
  Backbone manufacturer: Dan Carlson (Addgene plasmid# 38142)
  Backbone size w/o insert (bp): 4651
  Total vector size (bp): 5841
  Vector type: cloning vector
Growth in bacteria
  Bacterial resistance: Ampicillin, 100 μg/mL
  Growth temperature: 37°C
  Growth strain: Top10
  Copy number: Unknown
Gene/Insert
  Gene/Insert name: cadherin 5 (alt name: cdh5)
  Species: D. rerio (zebrafish)
  GenBank ID: NM_001003983
  Entrez Gene: cdh5 (a.k.a. fc88a07, mlb, wu:fc88a07)
Terms and licenses: Academic/Nonprofit Terms; Industry Terms: Not Available to Industry
Depositor comments: The cdh5 TALEN recognition sequences are: left TALEN 5′-CTCCTCAACATACATACT-3′ and right TALEN 5′-ACAAATGATTCATCTT-3′. Between the two binding sites is a 16-bp spacer containing a HincII site (GGAGAGTTAGTTGACA). See Addgene plasmid# 41833 and the associated publication for more information.
How to cite: GoldyTALEN-cdh5 TAL2 was a gift from Jeffrey Essner (Addgene plasmid # 41834 ; http://n2t.net/addgene:41834 ; RRID:Addgene_41834)
